>Addgene plasmid #77840 | PHKA1 gRNA (BRDN0001145492) | addgene full sequence | sequence record 188508 | Addgene Assembled Sequence
CCCGGGTGCAAAGATGGATAAAGTTTTAAACAGAGAGGAATCTTTGCAGCTAATGGACCTTCTAGGTCTT
GAAAGGAGTGGGAATTGGCTCCGGTGCCCGTCAGTGGGCAGAGCGCACATCGCCCACAGTCCCCGAGAAG
TTGGGGGGAGGGGTCGGCAATTGATCCGGTGCCTAGAGAAGGTGGCGCGGGGTAAACTGGGAAAGTGATG
TCGTGTACTGGCTCCGCCTTTTTCCCGAGGGTGGGGGAGAACCGTATATAAGTGCAGTAGTCGCCGTGAA
CGTTCTTTTTCGCAACGGGTTTGCCGCCAGAACACAGGTAAGTGCCGTGTGTGGTTCCCGCGGGCCTGGC
CTCTTTACGGGTTATGGCCCTTGCGTGCCTTGAATTACTTCCACCTGGCTGCAGTACGTGATTCTTGATC
CCGAGCTTCGGGTTGGAAGTGGGTGGGAGAGTTCGAGGCCTTGCGCTTAAGGAGCCCCTTCGCCTCGTGC
TTGAGTTGAGGCCTGGCCTGGGCGCTGGGGCCGCCGCGTGCGAATCTGGTGGCACCTTCGCGCCTGTCTC
GCTGCTTTCGATAAGTCTCTAGCCATTTAAAATTTTTGATGACCTGCTGCGACGCTTTTTTTCTGGCAAG
ATAGTCTTGTAAATGCGGGCCAAGATCTGCACACTGGTATTTCGGTTTTTGGGGCCGCGGGCGGCGACGG
GGCCCGTGCGTCCCAGCGCACATGTTCGGCGAGGCGGGGCCTGCGAGCGCGGCCACCGAGAATCGGACGG
GGGTAGTCTCAAGCTGGCCGGCCTGCTCTGGTGCCTGGCCTCGCGCCGCCGTGTATCGCCCCGCCCTGGG
CGGCAAGGCTGGCCCGGTCGGCACCAGTTGCGTGAGCGGAAAGATGGCCGCTTCCCGGCCCTGCTGCAGG
GAGCTCAAAATGGAGGACGCGGCGCTCGGGAGAGCGGGCGGGTGAGTCACCCACACAAAGGAAAAGGGCC
TTTCCGTCCTCAGCCGTCGCTTCATGTGACTCCACGGAGTACCGGGCGCCGTCCAGGCACCTCGATTAGT
TCTCGAGCTTTTGGAGTACGTCGTCTTTAGGTTGGGGGGAGGGGTTTTATGCGATGGAGTTTCCCCACAC
TGAGTGGGTGGAGACTGAAGTTAGGCCAGCTTGGCACTTGATGTAATTCTCCTTGGAATTTGCCCTTTTT
GAGTTTGGATCTTGGTTCATTCTCAAGCCTCAGACAGTGGTTCAAAGTTTTTTTCTTCCATTTCAGGTGT
CGTGACGTACGGCCACCATGACCGAGTACAAGCCCACGGTGCGCCTCGCCACCCGCGACGACGTCCCCAG
GGCCGTACGCACCCTCGCCGCCGCGTTCGCCGACTACCCCGCCACGCGCCACACCGTCGATCCGGACCGC
CACATCGAGCGGGTCACCGAGCTGCAAGAACTCTTCCTCACGCGCGTCGGGCTCGACATCGGCAAGGTGT
GGGTCGCGGACGACGGCGCCGCCGTGGCGGTCTGGACCACGCCGGAGAGCGTCGAAGCGGGGGCGGTGTT
CGCCGAGATCGGCCCGCGCATGGCCGAGTTGAGCGGTTCCCGGCTGGCCGCGCAGCAACAGATGGAAGGC
CTCCTGGCGCCGCACCGGCCCAAGGAGCCCGCGTGGTTCCTGGCCACCGTCGGAGTCTCGCCCGACCACC
AGGGCAAGGGTCTGGGCAGCGCCGTCGTGCTCCCCGGAGTGGAGGCGGCCGAGCGCGCCGGGGTGCCCGC
CTTCCTGGAGACCTCCGCGCCCCGCAACCTCCCCTTCTACGAGCGGCTCGGCTTCACCGTCACCGCCGAC
GTCGAGGTGCCCGAAGGACCGCGCACCTGGTGCATGACCCGCAAGCCCGGTGCCTGAACGCGTTAAGTCG
ACAATCAACCTCTGGATTACAAAATTTGTGAAAGATTGACTGGTATTCTTAACTATGTTGCTCCTTTTAC
GCTATGTGGATACGCTGCTTTAATGCCTTTGTATCATGCTATTGCTTCCCGTATGGCTTTCATTTTCTCC
TCCTTGTATAAATCCTGGTTGCTGTCTCTTTATGAGGAGTTGTGGCCCGTTGTCAGGCAACGTGGCGTGG
TGTGCACTGTGTTTGCTGACGCAACCCCCACTGGTTGGGGCATTGCCACCACCTGTCAGCTCCTTTCCGG
GACTTTCGCTTTCCCCCTCCCTATTGCCACGGCGGAACTCATCGCCGCCTGCCTTGCCCGCTGCTGGACA
GGGGCTCGGCTGTTGGGCACTGACAATTCCGTGGTGTTGTCGGGGAAATCATCGTCCTTTCCTTGGCTGC
TCGCCTGTGTTGCCACCTGGATTCTGCGCGGGACGTCCTTCTGCTACGTCCCTTCGGCCCTCAATCCAGC
GGACCTTCCTTCCCGCGGCCTGCTGCCGGCTCTGCGGCCTCTTCCGCGTCTTCGCCTTCGCCCTCAGACG
AGTCGGATCTCCCTTTGGGCCGCCTCCCCGCGTCGACTTTAAGACCAATGACTTACAAGGCAGCTGTAGA
TCTTAGCCACTTTTTAAAAGAAAAGGGGGGACTGGAAGGGCTAATTCACTCCCAACGAAGACAAGATCTG
CTTTTTGCTTGTACTGGGTCTCTCTGGTTAGACCAGATCTGAGCCTGGGAGCTCTCTGGCTAACTAGGGA
ACCCACTGCTTAAGCCTCAATAAAGCTTGCCTTGAGTGCTTCAAGTAGTGTGTGCCCGTCTGTTGTGTGA
CTCTGGTAACTAGAGATCCCTCAGACCCTTTTAGTCAGTGTGGAAAATCTCTAGCAGTACGTATAGTAGT
TCATGTCATCTTATTATTCAGTATTTATAACTTGCAAAGAAATGAATATCAGAGAGTGAGAGGAACTTGT
TTATTGCAGCTTATAATGGTTACAAATAAAGCAATAGCATCACAAATTTCACAAATAAAGCATTTTTTTC
ACTGCATTCTAGTTGTGGTTTGTCCAAACTCATCAATGTATCTTATCATGTCTGGCTCTAGCTATCCCGC
CCCTAACTCCGCCCATCCCGCCCCTAACTCCGCCCAGTTCCGCCCATTCTCCGCCCCATGGCTGACTAAT
TTTTTTTATTTATGCAGAGGCCGAGGCCGCCTCGGCCTCTGAGCTATTCCAGAAGTAGTGAGGAGGCTTT
TTTGGAGGCCTAGGGACGTACCCAATTCGCCCTATAGTGAGTCGTATTACGCGCGCTCACTGGCCGTCGT
TTTACAACGTCGTGACTGGGAAAACCCTGGCGTTACCCAACTTAATCGCCTTGCAGCACATCCCCCTTTC
GCCAGCTGGCGTAATAGCGAAGAGGCCCGCACCGATCGCCCTTCCCAACAGTTGCGCAGCCTGAATGGCG
AATGGG
[124 nt withheld, positions 3367-3490]
C
[91 nt withheld, positions 3492-3582]
A
[49 nt withheld, positions 3584-3632]
CCTTTGACGTTGGAGTCCACGTTCTTT
[37 nt withheld, positions 3660-3696]
ACCCTATCTCGGTCTATTCTTTTGATTTATAAGGGATTTTGCCGATTTCGGCCTATTGGTTAAAAAATGA
GCTGATTTAACAAAAATTTAACGCGAATTTTAACAAAATATTAACGCTTACAATTTAGGTGGCACTTTTC
GGGGAAATGTGCGCGGAACCCCTATTTGTTTATTTTTCTAAATACATTCAAATATGTATCCGCTCATGAG
ACAATAACCCTGATAAATGCTTCAATAATATTGAAAAAGGAAGAGTATGAGTATTCAACATTTCCGTGTC
GCCCTTATTCCCTTTTTTGCGGCATTTTGCCTTCCTGTTTTTGCTCACCCAGAAACGCTGGTGAAAGTAA
AAGATGCTGAAGATCAGTTGGGTGCACGAGTGGGTTACATCGAACTGGATCTCAACAGCGGTAAGATCCT
TGAGAGTTTTCGCCCCGAAGAACGTTTTCCAATGATGAGCACTTTTAAAGTTCTGCTATGTGGCGCGGTA
TTATCCCGTATTGACGCCGGGCAAGAGCAACTCGGTCGCCGCATACACTATTCTCAGAATGACTTGGTTG
AGTACTCACCAGTCACAGAAAAGCATCTTACGGATGGCATGACAGTAAGAGAATTATGCAGTGCTGCCAT
AACCATGAGTGATAACACTGCGGCCAACTTACTTCTGACAACGATCGGAGGACCGAAGGAGCTAACCGCT
TTTTTGCACAACATGGGGGATCATGTAACTCGCCTTGATCGTTGGGAACCGGAGCTGAATGAAGCCATAC
CAAACGACGAGCGTGACACCACGATGCCTGTAGCAATGGCAACAACGTTGCGCAAACTATTAACTGGCGA
ACTACTTACTCTAGCTTCCCGGCAACAATTAATAGACTGGATGGAGGCGGATAAAGTTGCAGGACCACTT
CTGCGCTCGGCCCTTCCGGCTGGCTGGTTTATTGCTGATAAATCTGGAGCCGGTGAGCGTGGGTCTCGCG
GTATCATTGCAGCACTGGGGCCAGATGGTAAGCCCTCCCGTATCGTAGTTATCTACACGACGGGGAGTCA
GGCAACTATGGATGAACGAAATAGACAGATCGCTGAGATAGGTGCCTCACTGATTAAGCATTGGTAACTG
TCAGACCAAGTTTACTCATATATACTTTAGATTGATTTAAAACTTCATTTTTAATTTAAAAGGATCTAGG
TGAAGATCCTTTTTGATAATCTCATGACCAAAATCCCTTAACGTGAGTTTTCGTTCCACTGAGCGTCAGA
CCCCGTAGAAAAGATCAAAGGATCTTCTTGAGATCCTTTTTTTCTGCGCGTAATCTGCTGCTTGCAAACA
AAAAAACCACCGCTACCAGCGGTGGTTTGTTTGCCGGATCAAGAGCTACCAACTCTTTTTCCGAAGGTAA
CTGGCTTCAGCAGAGCGCAGATACCAAATACTGTTCTTCTAGTGTAGCCGTAGTTAGGCCACCACTTCAA
GAACTCTGTAGCACCGCCTACATACCTCGCTCTGCTAATCCTGTTACCAGTGGCTGCTGCCAGTGGCGAT
AAGTCGTGTCTTACCGGGTTGGACTCAAGACGATAGTTACCGGATAAGGCGCAGCGGTCGGGCTGAACGG
GGGGTTCGTGCACACAGCCCAGCTTGGAGCGAACGACCTACACCGAACTGAGATACCTACAGCGTGAGCT
ATGAGAAAGCGCCACGCTTCCCGAAGGGAGAAAGGCGGACAGGTATCCGGTAAGCGGCAGGGTCGGAACA
GGAGAGCGCACGAGGGAGCTTCCAGGGGGAAACGCCTGGTATCTTTATAGTCCTGTCGGGTTTCGCCACC
TCTGACTTGAGCGTCGATTTTTGTGATGCTCGTCAGGGGGGCGGAGCCTATGGAAAAACGCCAGCAACGC
GGCCTTTTTACGGTTCCTGGCCTTTTGCTGGCCTTTTGCTCACATGTTCTTTCCTGCGTTATCCCCTGAT
TCTGTGGATAACCGTATTACCGCCTTTGAGTGAGCTGATACCGCTCGCCGCAGCCGAACGACCGAGCGCA
GCGAGTCAGTGAGCGAGGAAGCGGAAGAGCGCCCAATACGCAAACCGCCTCTCCCCGCGCGTTGGCCGAT
TCATTAATGCAGCTGGCACGACAGGTTTCCCGACTGGAAAGCGGGCAGTGAGCGCAACGCAATTAATGTG
AGTTAGCTCACTCATTAGGCACCCCAGGCTTTACACTTTATGCTTCCGGCTCGTATGTTGTGTGGAATTG
TGAGCGGATAACAATTTCACACAGGAAACAGCTATGACCATGATTACGCCAAGCGCGCAATTAACCCTCA
CTAAAGGGAACAAAAGCTGGAGCTGCAAGCTTAATGTAGTCTTATGCAATACTCTTGTAGTCTTGCAACA
TGGTAACGATGAGTTAGCAACATGCCTTACAAGGAGAGAAAAAGCACCGTGCATGCCGATTGGTGGAAGT
AAGGTGGTACGATCGTGCCTTATTAGGAAGGCAACAGACGGGTCTGACATGGATTGGACGAACCACTGAA
TTGCCGCATTGCAGAGATATTGTATTTAAGTGCCTAGCTCGATACATAAACGGGTCTCTCTGGTTAGACC
AGATCTGAGCCTGGGAGCTCTCTGGCTAACTAGGGAACCCACTGCTTAAGCCTCAATAAAGCTTGCCTTG
AGTGCTTCAAGTAGTGTGTGCCCGTCTGTTGTGTGACTCTGGTAACTAGAGATCCCTCAGACCCTTTTAG
TCAGTGTGGAAAATCTCTAGCAGTGGCGCCCGAACAGGGACTTGAAAGCGAAAGGGAAACCAGAGGAGCT
CTCTCGACGCAGGACTCGGCTTGCTGAAGCGCGCACGGCAAGAGGCGAGGGGCGGCGACTGGTGAGTACG
CCAAAAATTTTGACTAGCGGAGGCTAGAAGGAGAGAGATGGGTGCGAGAGCGTCAGTATTAAGCGGGGGA
GAATTAGATCGCGATGGGAAAAAATTCGGTTAAGGCCAGGGGGAAAGAAAAAATATAAATTAAAACATAT
AGTATGGGCAAGCAGGGAGCTAGAACGATTCGCAGTTAATCCTGGCCTGTTAGAAACATCAGAAGGCTGT
AGACAAATACTGGGACAGCTACAACCATCCCTTCAGACAGGATCAGAAGAACTTAGATCATTATATAATA
CAGTAGCAACCCTCTATTGTGTGCATCAAAGGATAGAGATAAAAGACACCAAGGAAGCTTTAGACAAGAT
AGAGGAAGAGCAAAACAAAAGTAAGACCACCGCACAGCAAGCGGCCGCTGATCTTCAGACCTGGAGGAGG
AGATATGAGGGACAATTGGAGAAGTGAATTATATAAATATAAAGTAGTAAAAATTGAACCATTAGGAGTA
GCACCCACCAAGGCAAAGAGAAGAGTGGTGCAGAGAGAAAAAAGAGCAGTGGGAATAGGAGCTTTGTTCC
TTGGGTTCTTGGGAGCAGCAGGAAGCACTATGGGCGCAGCGTCAATGACGCTGACGGTACAGGCCAGACA
ATTATTGTCTGGTATAGTGCAGCAGCAGAACAATTTGCTGAGGGCTATTGAGGCGCAACAGCATCTGTTG
CAACTCACAGTCTGGGGCATCAAGCAGCTCCAGGCAAGAATCCTGGCTGTGGAAAGATACCTAAAGGATC
AACAGCTCCTGGGGATTTGGGGTTGCTCTGGAAAACTCATTTGCACCACTGCTGTGCCTTGGAATGCTAG
TTGGAGTAATAAATCTCTGGAACAGATTTGGAATCACACGACCTGGATGGAGTGGGACAGAGAAATTAAC
AATTACACAAGCTTAATACACTCCTTAATTGAAGAATCGCAAAACCAGCAAGAAAAGAATGAACAAGAAT
TATTGGAATTAGATAAATGGGCAAGTTTGTGGAATTGGTTTAACATAACAAATTGGCTGTGGTATATAAA
ATTATTCATAATGATAGTAGGAGGCTTGGTAGGTTTAAGAATAGTTTTTGCTGTACTTTCTATAGTGAAT
AGAGTTAGGCAGGGATATTCACCATTATCGTTTCAGACCCACCTCCCAACCCCGAGGGGACCCAGAGAGG
GCCTATTTCCCATGATTCCTTCATATTTGCATATACGATACAAGGCTGTTAGAGAGATAATTAGAATTAA
TTTGACTGTAAACACAAAGATATTAGTACAAAATACGTGACGTAGAAAGTAATAATTTCTTGGGTAGTTT
GCAGTTTTAAAATTATGTTTTAAAATGGACTATCATATGCTTACCGTAACTTGAAAGTATTTCGATTTCT
TGGCTTTATATATCTTGTGGAAAGGACGAAACACCGATGTATTTCTACACGAACAGGTTTTAGAGCTAGA
AATAGCAAGTTAAAATAAGGCTAGTCCGTTATCAACTTGAAAAAGTGGCACCGAGTCGGTGCTTTTTTAA
GCTTGGCGTAACTAGATCTTGAGACAAATGGCAGTATTCATCCACAATTTTAAAAGAAAAGGGGGGATTG
GGGGGTACAGTGCAGGGGAAAGAATAGTAGACATAATAGCAACAGACATACAAACTAAAGAATTACAAAA
ACAAATTACAAAAATTCAAAATTTTCGGGTTTATTACAGGGACAGCAGAGATCCACTTTGGCGCCGGCTC
GAGGGGG
Features (pLannotate 1.2.2; 29 found; start..end, strand, type, name):
     14..80      +  CDS            small t antigen (fragment): SV40 (simian virus 40) small t antigen
    106..317     +  promoter       EF-1α core promoter: core promoter for human elongation factor EF-1α
    318..1256    +  intron         EF-1α intron A: intron upstream of the start codon of human EF-1α
   1278..1877    +  CDS            PuroR (fragment): puromycin N-acetyltransferase; pac from Streptomyces; confers resistance to puromycin
   1893..2481    +  misc_feature   WPRE: woodchuck hepatitis virus posttranscriptional regulatory element
   2532..2551    +  misc_feature   cPPT/CTS (fragment): central polypurine tract and central termination sequence of HIV-1
   2553..2786    +  LTR            3' LTR (ΔU3): self-inactivating 3' long terminal repeat (LTR) from HIV-1
   2864..2985    +  polyA_signal   SV40 poly(A) signal: SV40 polyadenylation signal
   3025..3160    +  rep_origin     SV40 ori: SV40 origin of replication
   3181..3199    -  promoter       T7 promoter: promoter for bacteriophage T7 RNA polymerase
   3207..3362    +  CDS            lacZα (fragment): LacZα fragment of β-galactosidase; lacZ fragment
   3367..3795    +  rep_origin     f1 ori (sequence partly withheld): f1 bacteriophage origin of replication; arrow indicates direction of (+) strand synthesis
   3848..3952    +  promoter       AmpR promoter: bla
   3953..4813    +  CDS            AmpR: β-lactamase; bla; confers resistance to ampicillin, carbenicillin, and related antibiotics
   4984..5572    +  rep_origin     ori: high-copy-number ColE1/pMB1/pBR322/pUC origin of replication
   5755..5847    +  CDS            lacI (fragment): lac repressor; lacI; The lac repressor binds to the lac operator to inhibit transcription in E. coli. This inhibition can be relieved by adding lactose or isopropyl-β-D-thiogalactopyranoside (IPTG).
   5860..5881    +  protein_bind   CAP binding site: CAP binding activates transcription in the presence of cAMP. E. coli catabolite activator protein
   5896..5926    +  promoter       lac promoter: promoter for the E. coli lac operon
   5934..5950    +  protein_bind   lac operator: The lac repressor binds to the lac operator to inhibit transcription in E. coli. This inhibition can be relieved by adding lactose or isopropyl-β-D-thiogalactopyranoside (IPTG). lac repressor encoded by lacI
   5995..6013    +  promoter       T3 promoter: promoter for bacteriophage T3 RNA polymerase
   6041..6267    +  promoter       RSV promoter: Rous sarcoma virus enhancer/promoter
   6268..6448    +  LTR            5' LTR (truncated): truncated 5' long terminal repeat (LTR) from HIV-1
   6495..6620    +  misc_feature   HIV-1 Ψ: packaging signal of human immunodeficiency virus type 1
   6604..6967    +  CDS            HIV-1 gag (fragment): gag protein from human immunodeficiency virus 1; gag
   7113..7346    +  misc_feature   RRE: The Rev response element (RRE) of HIV-1 allows for Rev-dependent mRNA export from the nucleus to the cytoplasm.
   7723..7749    +  CDS            Rev (fragment): human immunodeficiency virus 1 (HIV-1) Rev protein; rev; enhances nuclear export of unspliced and incompletely spliced viral mRNAs
   7753..7993    +  promoter       U6 promoter: RNA polymerase III promoter for human U6 snRNA
   8023..8098    +  misc_RNA       gRNA scaffold: guide RNA scaffold for the Streptococcus pyogenes CRISPR/Cas9 system
   8154..8271    +  misc_feature   cPPT/CTS: central polypurine tract and central termination sequence of HIV-1
