[The description below was written by a language model from this plasmid's Addgene catalogue record and pLannotate feature annotations shown in this document.]
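Description:
PHKA1 gRNA (BRDN0001145492) is a third-generation lentiviral guide RNA plasmid built on the lentiGuide-Puro backbone and designed to direct Streptococcus pyogenes Cas9 to the human PHKA1 gene, which encodes a phosphorylase kinase alpha subunit. It is propagated in E. coli as a high-copy plasmid through a ColE1/pUC-type origin with ampicillin selection via β-lactamase. The backbone also carries an f1 origin, an SV40 origin and leftover lac, T7 and T3 cloning-vector elements that play no role in the payload.

The viral transfer cassette starts with an RSV promoter fused to a truncated HIV-1 5' LTR, which makes genomic RNA production in packaging cells Tat-independent. This is followed by the Ψ packaging signal with a partial gag sequence, the Rev response element for nuclear export of the unspliced genome, and a cPPT/CTS that aids nuclear import. The cassette ends in a ΔU3 self-inactivating 3' LTR with a downstream SV40 polyadenylation signal.

Within the provirus, a human U6 RNA polymerase III promoter drives the PHKA1-specific spacer joined to the SpCas9 gRNA scaffold. A separate EF-1α core promoter with its intron A expresses puromycin N-acetyltransferase for selecting transduced mammalian cells, and a WPRE enhances transcript expression.

The guide was designed against several PHKA1 reference transcripts and belongs to a human kinome gRNA collection made with optimized sgRNA design rules. The plasmid does not encode Cas9, so it must be paired with a separate Cas9 lentivirus or used in cells that already express Cas9, typically for PHKA1 knockout studies.
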