Addgene plasmid #77840: PHKA1 gRNA (BRDN0001145492)
Purpose: 3rd generation lentiviral gRNA plasmid targeting human PHKA1
Depositing lab: John Doench & David Root. Depositing organization: Broad Institute. Publication: Optimized sgRNA design to maximize activity and minimize off-target effects of CRISPR-Cas9. Doench JG, Fusi N, Sullender M, Hegde M, Vaimberg EW, Donovan KF, Smith I, Tothova Z, Wilen C, Orchard R, Virgin HW, Listgarten J, Root DE. Nat Biotechnol. 2016 Jan 18. doi: 10.1038/nbt.3437. PubMed 26780180.
Backbone
  Vector backbone: lentiGuide-Puro
  Backbone manufacturer: Zhang Lab (Addgene plasmid # 52963)
  Vector type: Mammalian Expression, Lentiviral, CRISPR
  Selectable markers: Puromycin
Growth in bacteria
  Bacterial resistance: Ampicillin, 100 μg/mL
  Growth temperature: 37°C
  Growth strain: DH5alpha
  Copy number: High Copy
Gene/Insert
  Gene/Insert name: PHKA1 (alt names: PHKA1; NM_001122670.1)
  gRNA/shRNA sequence: ATGTATTTCTACACGAACAG
  Species: H. sapiens (human)
  Entrez Gene: PHKA1 (a.k.a. PHKA)
  Promoter: hU6
  Cloning method: Unknown
  Sequencing primers: 5′ U6-F; 3′ pS2-R
Terms and licenses: Academic/Nonprofit Terms; Industry Terms: Not Available to Industry
Depositor comments: The gRNA was designed to target the following Genbank reference sequence(s): NM_001122670.1,NM_001172436.1,NM_002637.3. Note that this plasmid does NOT contain Cas9. It should be used in conjunction with lentiCas9-Blast (Addgene #52962) or otherwise with cell lines already expressing Cas9. Browse the full kinome gRNA library at http://www.addgene.org/pooled-library/broadgpp-human-kinome/ or visit http://www.broadinstitute.org/rnai/public/ for detailed protocols and information.
How to cite: PHKA1 gRNA (BRDN0001145492) was a gift from John Doench & David Root (Addgene plasmid # 77840 ; http://n2t.net/addgene:77840 ; RRID:Addgene_77840)
