>Addgene plasmid #77840 | PHKA1 gRNA (BRDN0001145492) | depositor partial sequence | sequence record 145300 | Target Sequence
ATGTATTTCTACACGAACAG
