>Addgene plasmid #77840 | PHKA1 gRNA (BRDN0001145492) | addgene partial sequence | sequence record 188507 | hU6-F
AGAAAGTAATAATTTCTTGGGTAGTTTGCAGTTTTAAAATTATGTTTTAAAATGGACTATCATATGCTTA
CCGTAACTTGAAAGTATTTCGATTTCTTGGCTTTATATATCTTGTGGAAAGGACGAAACACCGATGTATT
TCTACACGAACAGGTTTTAGAGCTAGAAATAGCAAGTTAAAATAAGGCTAGTCCGTTATCAACTTGAAAA
AGTGGCACCGAGTCGGTGCTTTTTTAAGCTTGGCGTAACTAGATCTTGAGACAAATGGCAGTATTCATCC
ACAATTTTAAAAGAAAAGGGGGGATTGGGGGGTACAGTGCAGGGGAAAGAATAGTAGACATAATAGCAAC
AGACATACAAACTAAAGAATTACAAAAACAAATTACAAAAATTCAAAATTTTCGGGTTTATTACAGGGAC
AGCAGAGATCCACTTTGGCGCCGGCTCGAGGGGGCCCGGGTGCAAAGATGGATAAAGTTTTAAACAGAGA
GGAATCTTTGCAGCTAATGGACCTTCTAGGTCTTGAAAGGAGTGGGAATTGGCTCCGGTGCCCGTCAGTG
GGCAGAGCGC
